Addgene plasmid #108545: pAN19-3xFLAG-TIR1-NOSt
Purpose: Cloning vector including N-terminally 3xFLAG-tagged Arabidopsis auxin receptor TIR1 [Wild type] and NOS terminator
Depositing lab: Keiko Torii. Depositing organization: Nagoya University. Publication: Chemical hijacking of auxin signaling with an engineered auxin-TIR1 pair. Uchida N, Takahashi K, Iwasaki R, Yamada R, Yoshimura M, Endo TA, Kimura S, Zhang H, Nomoto M, Tada Y, Kinoshita T, Itami K, Hagihara S, Torii KU. Nat Chem Biol. 2018 Mar;14(3):299-305. doi: 10.1038/nchembio.2555. Epub 2018 Jan 22. PubMed 29355850.
Backbone
  Vector backbone: pAN19
  Backbone size w/o insert (bp): 2700
  Total vector size (bp): 5000
  Vector type: Cloning vector
Growth in bacteria
  Bacterial resistance: Ampicillin, 100 μg/mL
  Growth temperature: 37°C
  Growth strain: DH5alpha
  Copy number: High Copy
Gene/Insert
  Gene/Insert name: TRANSPORT INHIBITOR RESPONSE 1 fused with 3xFLAG and NOS terminator (alt name: TIR1)
  Species: A. thaliana (mustard weed)
  Insert size (bp): 2118
  Entrez Gene: TIR1 (a.k.a. AT3G62980, AtTIR1, TRANSPORT INHIBITOR RESPONSE 1)
  Tag / fusion protein: 3xFLAG (N terminal on insert)
  Cloning method: Restriction Enzyme; 5′ cloning site SmaI (not destroyed); 3′ cloning site EcoRI (not destroyed)
  Sequencing primers: 5′ gccgattcattaatgcagctg; 3′ AAGGGGGATGTGCTGCAAGG
Terms and licenses: Academic/Nonprofit Terms; Industry Terms: Not Available to Industry
How to cite: pAN19-3xFLAG-TIR1-NOSt was a gift from Keiko Torii (Addgene plasmid # 108545 ; http://n2t.net/addgene:108545 ; RRID:Addgene_108545)
