[The description below was written by a language model from this plasmid's Addgene catalogue record and pLannotate feature annotations shown in this document.]
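Description:
pAN19-3xFLAG-TIR1-NOSt is a small, high-copy E. coli cloning vector built on the pAN19 backbone, which by its annotated features is a pUC-type plasmid. It replicates from a ColE1/pMB1-family origin and is selected with ampicillin through the β-lactamase gene and its native promoter. Remnants of the pUC architecture surround the insert: the CAP binding site, lac promoter and lac operator, a fragment of the pUC18/19 multiple cloning site, a lacZα fragment, and short residual pieces of lacI, bom and rop. The catalogue lists a total size of about 5 kb, and the sequenced record is 4,827 nt.

The payload is the wild-type coding sequence of the Arabidopsis thaliana auxin receptor TRANSPORT INHIBITOR RESPONSE 1 (TIR1). TIR1 is the F-box subunit of the SCF(TIR1) ubiquitin ligase that targets Aux/IAA repressors for proteasomal degradation in response to auxin. It is fused at its N terminus to a 3xFLAG epitope for immunodetection or affinity purification. The nopaline synthase (NOS) terminator and poly(A) signal follow it, providing transcript termination in plant cells. The cassette sits between SmaI and EcoRI sites, both of which are retained.

No plant promoter is annotated upstream of the fusion; only the bacterial lac promoter lies there. The plasmid also has no plant selection marker or T-DNA borders. It therefore appears to be an intermediate rather than an expression construct, allowing a promoter of choice to be added or the tagged TIR1-terminator unit to be moved into a plant transformation vector. It was deposited with work on an engineered auxin–TIR1 pair, where its wild-type status suggests use as a reference version of the receptor, although the record does not say so.
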