Features (pLannotate 1.2.2; 14 found; start..end, strand, type, name):
    102..123     +  protein_bind   CAP binding site: CAP binding activates transcription in the presence of cAMP. E. coli catabolite activator protein
    138..168     +  promoter       lac promoter: promoter for the E. coli lac operon
    176..192     +  protein_bind   lac operator: The lac repressor binds to the lac operator to inhibit transcription in E. coli. This inhibition can be relieved by adding lactose or isopropyl-β-D-thiogalactopyranoside (IPTG). lac repressor encoded by lacI
    238..275     -  misc_feature   MCS (fragment): pUC18/19 multiple cloning site
    288..353     +  CDS            3xFLAG: three tandem FLAG® epitope tags, followed by an enterokinase cleavage site
    354..2135    +  CDS            TIR1: TIR1_ARATH - Also known as FBL1, WEI1. Experimental evidence at protein level: Swiss-Prot protein existence level 1. Auxin receptor that mediates Aux/IAA proteins proteasomal degradation and auxin-regulated transcription. The SCF(TIR1) E3 ubiquitin ligase complex is involved in auxin-mediated signaling pathway that regulate root and hypocotyl growth, lateral root formation, cell elongation, and gravitropism. Appears to allow pericycle cells to overcome G2 arrest prior to lateral root development. Plays a role in ethylene signaling in roots. Confers sensitivity to the virulent bacterial pathoge
   2150..2402    +  terminator     NOS terminator: nopaline synthase terminator and poly(A) signal
   2425..2580    +  CDS            lacZα (fragment): LacZα fragment of β-galactosidase; lacZ fragment
   2586..2685    -  misc_feature   bom (fragment): basis of mobility region from pBR322
   2787..2822    -  CDS            rop (fragment): Rop protein, which maintains plasmids at low copy number; rop
   2917..3021    +  promoter       AmpR promoter: bla
   3022..3882    +  CDS            AmpR: β-lactamase; bla; confers resistance to ampicillin, carbenicillin, and related antibiotics
   4053..4641    +  rep_origin     ori: high-copy-number ColE1/pMB1/pBR322/pUC origin of replication
   4824..89      +  CDS            lacI (fragment) (across the origin): lac repressor; lacI; The lac repressor binds to the lac operator to inhibit transcription in E. coli. This inhibition can be relieved by adding lactose or isopropyl-β-D-thiogalactopyranoside (IPTG).
>Addgene plasmid #108545 | pAN19-3xFLAG-TIR1-NOSt | addgene full sequence | sequence record 210056 | Addgene NGS Result
CCAATACGCAAACCGCCTCTCCCCGCGCGTTGGCCGATTCATTAATGCAGCTGGCACGACAGGTTTCCCG
ACTGGAAAGCGGGCAGTGAGCGCAACGCAATTAATGTGAGTTAGCTCACTCATTAGGCACCCCAGGCTTT
ACACTTTATGCTTCCGGCTCGTATGTTGTGTGGAATTGTGAGCGGATAACAATTTCACACAGGAAACAGC
TATGACCATGAGGCGCGCCGCGGCCGCAAGCTTGCATGCCTGCAGGTCGACTCTAGAGGATCCCCCGGGC
CGCAATGGACTACAAAGACCATGACGGTGATTATAAAGATCATGACATCGATTACAAGGATGACGATGAC
AAGATGCAGAAGCGAATAGCCTTGTCGTTTCCAGAAGAGGTACTAGAGCATGTGTTCTCGTTTATTCAGC
TGGATAAGGATAGGAACTCAGTCTCTCTGGTGTGCAAGTCATGGTACGAGATCGAGCGGTGGTGCAGGAG
GAAAGTCTTCATCGGGAACTGCTACGCCGTGAGTCCAGCGACGGTGATTAGGAGGTTCCCGAAAGTGAGA
TCCGTGGAGCTTAAAGGAAAACCTCACTTTGCTGACTTTAATTTGGTACCTGACGGATGGGGAGGTTACG
TGTATCCATGGATTGAGGCCATGTCTTCGTCTTACACGTGGCTTGAAGAGATAAGGCTGAAGAGGATGGT
GGTCACCGACGATTGCTTGGAGCTCATAGCCAAGTCTTTTAAGAATTTTAAGGTACTAGTGCTTTCTTCC
TGCGAAGGCTTCTCCACCGATGGTCTCGCTGCTATCGCTGCCACTTGCAGGAATCTGAAAGAGCTTGACT
TACGAGAGAGTGATGTTGACGACGTTAGTGGCCACTGGCTTAGCCATTTCCCAGATACATACACTTCTTT
GGTATCACTCAATATATCTTGCTTAGCATCTGAGGTCAGTTTCTCTGCTCTGGAAAGGCTGGTGACTAGG
TGTCCCAATCTCAAGTCTCTCAAGCTTAACCGAGCTGTTCCACTTGAAAAATTGGCTACTTTACTTCAAA
GAGCACCTCAATTGGAGGAATTGGGCACTGGTGGGTACACTGCAGAAGTGCGACCAGATGTTTACTCTGG
TTTATCTGTAGCGCTCTCTGGGTGCAAGGAATTGAGGTGCTTATCTGGATTTTGGGATGCTGTTCCTGCC
TATCTTCCAGCAGTTTATTCGGTTTGCAGTCGGCTTACAACTTTGAATCTGAGTTATGCAACAGTCCAGA
GCTATGATCTTGTCAAGCTTCTTTGTCAATGCCCTAAACTGCAGCGCCTCTGGGTGCTTGACTACATCGA
GGATGCTGGTCTTGAGGTGCTTGCTTCAACCTGCAAGGACCTACGCGAGCTGAGAGTGTTTCCGTCCGAG
CCTTTTGTCATGGAACCAAATGTGGCATTGACGGAACAGGGGCTTGTCTCCGTCTCCATGGGCTGTCCAA
AACTCGAGTCGGTTCTCTACTTCTGCCGTCAAATGACCAATGCTGCATTGATAACCATTGCTAGGAACCG
TCCCAACATGACTCGCTTCCGTTTGTGCATCATTGAGCCAAAAGCCCCAGACTATCTGACTCTAGAGCCA
CTGGATATTGGATTTGGAGCCATAGTAGAGCACTGCAAGGATCTCCGTCGCCTCTCTCTATCTGGCCTCT
TGACCGACAAGGTTTTTGAATACATTGGGACATATGCCAAGAAGATGGAAATGCTCTCAGTGGCATTTGC
AGGAGACAGTGACTTAGGCATGCATCATGTTTTGTCCGGGTGCGATAGCTTGAGGAAACTAGAGATAAGG
GACTGCCCGTTTGGAGACAAGGCGCTTTTGGCCAATGCTTCAAAGCTGGAGACAATGCGATCCCTTTGGA
TGTCTTCTTGTTCCGTGAGTTTTGGAGCCTGCAAGTTACTAGGACAGAAGATGCCAAAGCTGAATGTGGA
AGTCATCGATGAACGGGGTGCACCGGACTCGAGACCAGAGAGCTGCCCTGTTGAGAGAGTCTTCATATAC
CGAACAGTGGCTGGTCCTCGATTTGACATGCCTGGCTTCGTCTGGAACATGGACCAAGACTCAACAATGA
GGTTTTCCAGGCAAATCATTACTACTAACGGATTATAAGAGCTCTCCCCGATCGTTCAAACATTTGGCAA
TAAAGTTTCTTAAGATTGAATCCTGTTGCCGGTCTTGCGATGATTATCATATAATTTCTGTTGAATTACG
TTAAGCATGTAATAATTAACATGTAATGCATGACGTTATTTATGAGATGGGTTTTTATGATTAGAGTCCC
GCAATTATACATTTAATACGCGATAGAAAACAAAATATAGCGCGCAAACTAGGATAAATTATCGCGCGCG
GTGTCATCTATGTTACTAGATCGAATTCGGCGCGCCGCGGCCGCTCACTGGCCGTCGTTTTACAACGTCG
TGACTGGGAAAACCCTGGCGTTACCCAACTTAATCGCCTTGCAGCACATCCCCCTTTCGCCAGCTGGCGT
AATAGCGAAGAGGCCCGCACCGATCGCCCTTCCCAACAGTTGCGCAGCCTGAATGGCGAATGGCGCCTGA
TGCGGTATTTTCTCCTTACGCATCTGTGCGGTATTTCACACCGCATATGGTGCACTCTCAGTACAATCTG
CTCTGATGCCGCATAGTTAAGCCAGCCCCGACACCCGCCAACACCCGCTGACGCGCCCTGACGGGCTTGT
CTGCTCCCGGCATCCGCTTACAGACAAGCTGTGACCGTCTCCGGGAGCTGCATGTGTCAGAGGTTTTCAC
CGTCATCACCGAAACGCGCGAGACGAAAGGGCCTCGTGATACGCCTATTTTTATAGGTTAATGTCATGAT
AATAATGGTTTCTTAGACGTCAGGTGGCACTTTTCGGGGAAATGTGCGCGGAACCCCTATTTGTTTATTT
TTCTAAATACATTCAAATATGTATCCGCTCATGAGACAATAACCCTGATAAATGCTTCAATAATATTGAA
AAAGGAAGAGTATGAGTATTCAACATTTCCGTGTCGCCCTTATTCCCTTTTTTGCGGCATTTTGCCTTCC
TGTTTTTGCTCACCCAGAAACGCTGGTGAAAGTAAAAGATGCTGAAGATCAGTTGGGTGCACGAGTGGGT
TACATCGAACTGGATCTCAACAGCGGTAAGATCCTTGAGAGTTTTCGCCCCGAAGAACGTTTTCCAATGA
TGAGCACTTTTAAAGTTCTGCTATGTGGCGCGGTATTATCCCGTATTGACGCCGGGCAAGAGCAACTCGG
TCGCCGCATACACTATTCTCAGAATGACTTGGTTGAGTACTCACCAGTCACAGAAAAGCATCTTACGGAT
GGCATGACAGTAAGAGAATTATGCAGTGCTGCCATAACCATGAGTGATAACACTGCGGCCAACTTACTTC
TGACAACGATCGGAGGACCGAAGGAGCTAACCGCTTTTTTGCACAACATGGGGGATCATGTAACTCGCCT
TGATCGTTGGGAACCGGAGCTGAATGAAGCCATACCAAACGACGAGCGTGACACCACGATGCCTGTAGCA
ATGGCAACAACGTTGCGCAAACTATTAACTGGCGAACTACTTACTCTAGCTTCCCGGCAACAATTAATAG
ACTGGATGGAGGCGGATAAAGTTGCAGGACCACTTCTGCGCTCGGCCCTTCCGGCTGGCTGGTTTATTGC
TGATAAATCTGGAGCCGGTGAGCGTGGGTCTCGCGGTATCATTGCAGCACTGGGGCCAGATGGTAAGCCC
TCCCGTATCGTAGTTATCTACACGACGGGGAGTCAGGCAACTATGGATGAACGAAATAGACAGATCGCTG
AGATAGGTGCCTCACTGATTAAGCATTGGTAACTGTCAGACCAAGTTTACTCATATATACTTTAGATTGA
TTTAAAACTTCATTTTTAATTTAAAAGGATCTAGGTGAAGATCCTTTTTGATAATCTCATGACCAAAATC
CCTTAACGTGAGTTTTCGTTCCACTGAGCGTCAGACCCCGTAGAAAAGATCAAAGGATCTTCTTGAGATC
CTTTTTTTCTGCGCGTAATCTGCTGCTTGCAAACAAAAAAACCACCGCTACCAGCGGTGGTTTGTTTGCC
GGATCAAGAGCTACCAACTCTTTTTCCGAAGGTAACTGGCTTCAGCAGAGCGCAGATACCAAATACTGTT
CTTCTAGTGTAGCCGTAGTTAGGCCACCACTTCAAGAACTCTGTAGCACCGCCTACATACCTCGCTCTGC
TAATCCTGTTACCAGTGGCTGCTGCCAGTGGCGATAAGTCGTGTCTTACCGGGTTGGACTCAAGACGATA
GTTACCGGATAAGGCGCAGCGGTCGGGCTGAACGGGGGGTTCGTGCACACAGCCCAGCTTGGAGCGAACG
ACCTACACCGAACTGAGATACCTACAGCGTGAGCTATGAGAAAGCGCCACGCTTCCCGAAGGGAGAAAGG
CGGACAGGTATCCGGTAAGCGGCAGGGTCGGAACAGGAGAGCGCACGAGGGAGCTTCCAGGGGGAAACGC
CTGGTATCTTTATAGTCCTGTCGGGTTTCGCCACCTCTGACTTGAGCGTCGATTTTTGTGATGCTCGTCA
GGGGGGCGGAGCCTATGGAAAAACGCCAGCAACGCGGCCTTTTTACGGTTCCTGGCCTTTTGCTGGCCTT
TTGCTCACATGTTCTTTCCTGCGTTATCCCCTGATTCTGTGGATAACCGTATTACCGCCTTTGAGTGAGC
TGATACCGCTCGCCGCAGCCGAACGACCGAGCGCAGCGAGTCAGTGAGCGAGGAAGCGGAAGAGCGC
