>Addgene plasmid #108545 | pAN19-3xFLAG-TIR1-NOSt | depositor partial sequence | sequence record 204763 | MCS sequence of pAN19 cloning vector harboring 3xFLAG-TIR1 (SmaI-SacI) and NOS (SacI-EcoRI)
TTCACACAGGAAACAGCTATGACCATGAGGCGCGCCGCGGCCGCAAGCTTGCATGCCTGCAGGTCGACTC
TAGAGGATCCCCCGGGCCGCAATGGACTACAAAGACCATGACGGTGATTATAAAGATCATGACATCGATT
ACAAGGATGACGATGACAAGATGCAGAAGCGAATAGCCTTGTCGTTTCCAGAAGAGGTACTAGAGCATGT
GTTCTCGTTTATTCAGCTGGATAAGGATAGGAACTCAGTCTCTCTGGTGTGCAAGTCATGGTACGAGATC
GAGCGGTGGTGCAGGAGGAAAGTCTTCATCGGGAACTGCTACGCCGTGAGTCCAGCGACGGTGATTAGGA
GGTTCCCGAAAGTGAGATCCGTGGAGCTTAAAGGAAAACCTCACTTTGCTGACTTTAATTTGGTACCTGA
CGGATGGGGAGGTTACGTGTATCCATGGATTGAGGCCATGTCTTCGTCTTACACGTGGCTTGAAGAGATA
AGGCTGAAGAGGATGGTGGTCACCGACGATTGCTTGGAGCTCATAGCCAAGTCTTTTAAGAATTTTAAGG
TACTAGTGCTTTCTTCCTGCGAAGGCTTCTCCACCGATGGTCTCGCTGCTATCGCTGCCACTTGCAGGAA
TCTGAAAGAGCTTGACTTACGAGAGAGTGATGTTGACGACGTTAGTGGCCACTGGCTTAGCCATTTCCCA
GATACATACACTTCTTTGGTATCACTCAATATATCTTGCTTAGCATCTGAGGTCAGTTTCTCTGCTCTGG
AAAGGCTGGTGACTAGGTGTCCCAATCTCAAGTCTCTCAAGCTTAACCGAGCTGTTCCACTTGAAAAATT
GGCTACTTTACTTCAAAGAGCACCTCAATTGGAGGAATTGGGCACTGGTGGGTACACTGCAGAAGTGCGA
CCAGATGTTTACTCTGGTTTATCTGTAGCGCTCTCTGGGTGCAAGGAATTGAGGTGCTTATCTGGATTTT
GGGATGCTGTTCCTGCCTATCTTCCAGCAGTTTATTCGGTTTGCAGTCGGCTTACAACTTTGAATCTGAG
TTATGCAACAGTCCAGAGCTATGATCTTGTCAAGCTTCTTTGTCAATGCCCTAAACTGCAGCGCCTCTGG
GTGCTTGACTACATCGAGGATGCTGGTCTTGAGGTGCTTGCTTCAACCTGCAAGGACCTACGCGAGCTGA
GAGTGTTTCCGTCCGAGCCTTTTGTCATGGAACCAAATGTGGCATTGACGGAACAGGGGCTTGTCTCCGT
CTCCATGGGCTGTCCAAAACTCGAGTCGGTTCTCTACTTCTGCCGTCAAATGACCAATGCTGCATTGATA
ACCATTGCTAGGAACCGTCCCAACATGACTCGCTTCCGTTTGTGCATCATTGAGCCAAAAGCCCCAGACT
ATCTGACTCTAGAGCCACTGGATATTGGATTTGGAGCCATAGTAGAGCACTGCAAGGATCTCCGTCGCCT
CTCTCTATCTGGCCTCTTGACCGACAAGGTTTTTGAATACATTGGGACATATGCCAAGAAGATGGAAATG
CTCTCAGTGGCATTTGCAGGAGACAGTGACTTAGGCATGCATCATGTTTTGTCCGGGTGCGATAGCTTGA
GGAAACTAGAGATAAGGGACTGCCCGTTTGGAGACAAGGCGCTTTTGGCCAATGCTTCAAAGCTGGAGAC
AATGCGATCCCTTTGGATGTCTTCTTGTTCCGTGAGTTTTGGAGCCTGCAAGTTACTAGGACAGAAGATG
CCAAAGCTGAATGTGGAAGTCATCGATGAACGGGGTGCACCGGACTCGAGACCAGAGAGCTGCCCTGTTG
AGAGAGTCTTCATATACCGAACAGTGGCTGGTCCTCGATTTGACATGCCTGGCTTCGTCTGGAACATGGA
CCAAGACTCAACAATGAGGTTTTCCAGGCAAATCATTACTACTAACGGATTATAAGAGCTCTCCCCGATC
GTTCAAACATTTGGCAATAAAGTTTCTTAAGATTGAATCCTGTTGCCGGTCTTGCGATGATTATCATATA
ATTTCTGTTGAATTACGTTAAGCATGTAATAATTAACATGTAATGCATGACGTTATTTATGAGATGGGTT
TTTATGATTAGAGTCCCGCAATTATACATTTAATACGCGATAGAAAACAAAATATAGCGCGCAAACTAGG
ATAAATTATCGCGCGCGGTGTCATCTATGTTACTAGATCGAATTCGGCGCGCCGCGGCCGCTCACTGGCC
GTCGTTTTACAACGTCGTGACTGGGAAAACCCTGGCGTTACCCAACTTAATCGC
